>Addgene plasmid #183076 | pCJH059_proD_Cas12c_DualRNA-GFP_CAM | addgene full sequence | sequence record 358543 | Addgene NGS Result
GTTCGTCTGCAATTATCGGCCAGTTCAGGCCATGAGCGGCCTCATTTCTACTAGTGCACTGCAGTACACC
TTTGGTCGAAAAAAAAAGCCCGCACTGTCAGGTGCGGGCTTTTTTCTGTGTTTCCACCAATAAAAAACGC
CCGGCGGCAACCGAGCGTTCTGAACAAATCCAGATGGAGTTCTGAGGTCATTACTGGATCTATCAACAGG
AGTCCAAGCGAGCTCGATATCAAATTACGCCCCGCCCTGCCACTCATCGCAGTACTGTTGTAATTCATTA
AGCATTCTGCCGACATGGAAGCCATCACAAACGGCATGATGAACCTGAATCGCCAGCGGCATCAGCACCT
TGTCGCCTTGCGTATAATATTTGCCCATGGTGAAAACGGGGGCGAAGAAGTTGTCCATATTGGCCACGTT
TAAATCAAAACTGGTGAAACTCACCCAGGGATTGGCTGAAACGAAAAACATATTCTCAATAAACCCTTTA
GGGAAATAGGCCAGGTTTTCACCGTAACACGCCACATCTTGCGAATATATGTGTAGAAACTGCCGGAAAT
CGTCGTGGTATTCACTCCAGAGCGATGAAAACGTTTCAGTTTGCTCATGGAAAACGGTGTAACAAGGGTG
AACACTATCCCATATCACCAGCTCACCGTCTTTCATTGCCATACGAAATTCCGGATGAGCATTCATCAGG
CGGGCAAGAATGTGAATAAAGGCCGGATAAAACTTGTGCTTATTTTTCTTTACGGTCTTTAAAAAGGCCG
TAATATCCAGCTGAACGGTCTGGTTATAGGTACATTGAGCAACTGACTGAAATGCCTCAAAATGTTCTTT
ACGATGCCATTGGGATATATCAACGGTGGTATATCCAGTGATTTTTTTCTCCATTTTAGCTTCCTTAGCT
CCTGAAAATCTCGATAACTCAAAAAATACGCCCGGTAGTGATCTTATTTCATTATGGTGAAAGTTGGAAC
CTCTTACGTGCCCGATCAAGCGCTAGCGGAGTGTATACTGGCTTACTATGTTGGCACTGATGAGGGTGTC
AGTGAAGTGCTTCATGTGGCAGGAGAAAAAAGGCTGCACCGGTGCGTCAGCAGAATATGTGATACAGGAT
ATATTCCGCTTCCTCGCTCACTGACTCGCTACGCTCGGTCGTTCGACTGCGGCGAGCGGAAATGGCTTAC
GAACGGGGCGGAGATTTCCTGGAAGATGCCAGGAAGATACTTAACAGGGAAGTGAGAGGGCCGCGGCAAA
GCCGTTTTTCCATAGGCTCCGCCCCCCTGACAAGCATCACGAAATCTGACGCTCAAATCAGTGGTGGCGA
AACCCGACAGGACTATAAAGATACCAGGCGTTTCCCCCTGGCGGCTCCCTCGTGCGCTCTCCTGTTCCTG
CCTTTCGGTTTACCGGTGTCATTCCGCTGTTATGGCCGCGTTTGTCTCATTCCACGCCTGACACTCAGTT
CCGGGTAGGCAGTTCGCTCCAAGCTGGACTGTATGCACGAACCCCCCGTTCAGTCCGACCGCTGCGCCTT
ATCCGGTAACTATCGTCTTGAGTCCAACCCGGAAAGACATGCAAAAGCACCACTGGCAGCAGCCACTGGT
AATTGATTTAGAGGAGTTAGTCTTGAAGTCATGCGCCGGTTAAGGCTAAACTGAAAGGACAAGTTTTGGT
GACTGCGCTCCTCCAAGCCAGTTACCTCGGTTCAAAGAGTTGGTAGCTCAGAGAACCTTCGAAAAACCGC
CCTGCAAGGCGGTTTTTTCGTTTTCAGAGCAAGAGATTACGCGCAGACCAAAACGATCTCAAGAAGATCA
TCTTATTAATCAGATAAAATATTTCTAGATTTCAGTGCAATTTATCTCTTCAAATGTAGCACCTGAAGTC
AGCCCCATACGATATAAGTTGTTTCAGCCAAAAAACTTAAGACCGCCGGTCTTGTCCACTACCTTGCAGT
AATGCGGTGGACAGGATCGGCGGTTTTCTTTTCTCTTCTCAACCCTGAATTCGCATCTAGACTGAACTGG
CCGATAATTGCAGACGAACGCACAGCTAACACCACGTCGTCCCTATCTGCTGCCCTAGGTCTATGAGTGG
TTGCTGGATAACTTTACGGGCATGCATAAGGCTCGTATAATATATTCATCTAGACTCGAGATGCTGGCCA
AGGAATTTGGTTTGTCGGATGTAATGATTGGGAAGCGATGCAAAAAACTGGGTGTTGTAAAACCAAAGCC
GGGATTCTGGGCGAAGGTGGACGCTGGGAAAGTGCCACATCCCCAAGGAAAGAAAGTAGCCGGGCAGTAA
ATAACGCTTTGGAATATGAGACGTATCTGTAGAATTTTTGGTATCCAGTAAAAAGAGCAAAACGAAATGA
CAAAACACTCAATACCCCTTCACGCATTCCGCAACTCCGGCGCAGACGCCAGAAAATGGAAAGGCCGCAT
TGCTTTGCTGGCCAAGCGCGGCAAAGAAACGATGCGAACACTGCAGTTTCCGCTCGAAATGAGCGAGCCT
GAAGCACTGCGCCGTGCGCCCAAGAATCGCCGCACCAAGGACACCACCGTAAGCGAGTATCACTGTGTCT
TTTCAGACTGCGGAAAGACAATGCACGCGGATGAGAATGCGGCAGTGAATATCGGCGGAAAGTTCATTGC
AGATATCGAAAAATAGTTTGCACAAAGTGCGAGAAAAGATATAATACACACATACCACCCGTGCATTTCT
GGATCAATGATCCGTACCTCAATGTCCGGGCGCGCAGCTAGAGCGACCTGAAATCTGCACGAAAACCGGC
GAAAGCCGGTTTTTTGTTGCCTGTAGTTTGAGTTTATTTCTTTGCGCCTGGGATGGCAAAGCCAGCTTTC
ACCGGGCGACCGCCGATACGCTCACCTTCGACTGGGATCACAAGCCTTGCCGTTTCCTTGGCGAGATAGC
TGCGCAGTGCCAACACTTCCGCATGCAAGACATTTTTACGCCTACCACCTTTGTACACGAACTTATAGCG
AGCTTTGGATTTTTGGATAGGTTCAATCGAATTTAGGTAGGGTATCCAAAGTGCCGCTCGACCACCACGG
ATGTTTTTCCATGTCCAAATAGAGTCTGGATGTTGAAATTGTGAGATTTCCATATGCAAGCTGGGTGGCT
GTTAAAAATGAATTTCATGATAATACATAATGTTATATTATGAACGACTTCCCCCGCGTCACTCTCGGTA
CCAAAGACGAACAATAAGACGCTGAAAAGCGTCTTTTTTCGTTTTGGTCCCTGAAAGGAGGAACTATATC
CGGATGAGTCAACCGTTGTAGCTGTGTTGACATCTGGTTTGGCAGCGGACCAAAACGAAAAAAGGCCCCC
CTTTCGGGAGGCCTCTTTTCTGGAATTTGGTACCGAGGGATTGAATCCTGCTTTCAACAAGAATTGGGAC
CTCAAACCCAACCTGAATCCTGCTCATATGAATATATTATACGAGCCTTATGCATGCCCGTAAAGTTATC
CAGCAACCACTCATAGACCTAGGGCAGCAGATAGGGACGACGTGGTGTTAGCTGTGC
Features (pLannotate 1.2.2; 6 found; start..end, strand, type, name):
    130..164     -  terminator     lambda t0 terminator: minimal transcription terminator from phage lambda (Scholtissek and Grosse, 1987)
    238..894     -  CDS            cat: CAT_ECOLX - Experimental evidence at protein level: Swiss-Prot protein existence level 1. This enzyme is an effector of chloramphenicol resistance in bacteria. From Escherichia coli. This protein is used as a marker in many commonly used cloning vectors, such as pACYC184.
    895..992     -  promoter       cat promoter: promoter of the E. coli cat gene encoding chloramphenicol acetyltransferase
    999..1025    +  misc_feature   bom (fragment): basis of mobility region from pBR322
   1124..1179    -  rep_origin     RSF ori (fragment): Plasmids containing the RSF 1030 origin of replication can be propagated in E. coli cells that contain additional plasmids with compatible origins.
   1267..1812    -  rep_origin     p15A ori: Plasmids containing the medium-copy-number p15A origin of replication can be propagated in E. coli cells that contain a second plasmid with the ColE1 origin.
