[The description below was written by a language model from this plasmid's Addgene catalogue record and pLannotate feature annotations shown in this document.]
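Description:
pCJH059_proD_Cas12c_DualRNA-GFP_CAM is a small (about 3.6 kb) bacterial CRISPR plasmid that supplies the guide RNA components of a Cas12c system in E. coli. It replicates from a p15A origin, listed as low copy in the catalogue, and is selected with chloramphenicol through a cat gene driven by its native cat promoter and followed by a lambda t0 terminator. Because p15A is compatible with ColE1-type origins, a plasmid of this design can be maintained alongside a second plasmid. That would suit a multi-plasmid setup in which the Cas12c protein and a GFP target are supplied separately, although the record does not describe the partner constructs.

The payload is a synthetic insert encoding the Cas12c tracrRNA and a GFP-targeting pre-crRNA, expressed as two separate transcripts rather than as a fused single guide. The tracrRNA portion was taken from part of the Cas12c2 concatenated noncoding RNA sequence of an earlier plasmid. The name suggests that the constitutive synthetic proD promoter drives expression, but this is not stated in the catalogue fields. The automated feature table annotates only backbone elements: the resistance cassette, the p15A origin, and short fragments matching a bom site and an RSF origin. Roughly half of the plasmid, presumably holding the RNA expression cassettes, is left unannotated, so the exact promoters, terminators, repeat and spacer layout cannot be confirmed from the record. No Cas12c coding sequence is annotated or listed as an insert.

The associated work concerns Cas12c as a naturally DNase-free enzyme that silences gene expression. This fits use of the plasmid for GFP repression assays in bacteria and for studying pre-crRNA processing with a separately expressed tracrRNA.
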