Addgene plasmid #183076: pCJH059_proD_Cas12c_DualRNA-GFP_CAM
Purpose: Plasmid expressing Cas12c tracrRNA and a GFP-targeting pre-crRNA separately.
Depositing lab: Jennifer Doudna. Depositing organization: University of California, Berkeley. Publication: A naturally DNase-free CRISPR-Cas12c enzyme silences gene expression. Huang CJ, Adler BA, Doudna JA. Mol Cell. 2022 Jun 2;82(11):2148-2160.e4. doi: 10.1016/j.molcel.2022.04.020. PubMed 35659325.
Backbone
  Vector backbone: p15A ori
  Total vector size (bp): 3556
  Vector type: Bacterial Expression, CRISPR
Growth in bacteria
  Bacterial resistance: Chloramphenicol, 25 μg/mL
  Growth temperature: 37°C
  Growth strain: DH5alpha
  Copy number: Low Copy
Gene/Insert
  Gene/Insert name: Cas12c tracrRNA and pre-crRNA
  Species: Synthetic
Resource information
  A portion of this plasmid was derived from a plasmid made by: Functionally diverse type V CRISPR-Cas systems. Yan WX, Hunnewell P, Alfonse LE, Carte JM, Keston-Smith E, Sothiselvam S, Garrity AJ, Chong S, Makarova KS, Koonin EV, Cheng DR, Scott DA. Science. 2019 Jan 4;363(6422):88-91. doi: 10.1126/science.aav7271. Epub 2018 Dec 6. 10.1126/science.aav7271 PubMed 30523077
Terms and licenses: Academic/Nonprofit Terms; Industry Terms: Not Available to Industry
Depositor comments: A part of the Cas12c2 concatenated noncoding RNA sequence from Addgene plasmid # 120877 (http://n2t.net/addgene:120877 ; RRID:Addgene_120877) was used for tracrRNA expression.
How to cite: pCJH059_proD_Cas12c_DualRNA-GFP_CAM was a gift from Jennifer Doudna (Addgene plasmid # 183076 ; http://n2t.net/addgene:183076 ; RRID:Addgene_183076)
